>Addgene plasmid #208515 | pCX:B1-α4 | addgene full sequence | sequence record 409848 | Addgene NGS Result
GGTCGACATTGATTATTGACTAGTTATTAATAGTAATCAATTACGGGGTCATTAGTTCATAGCCCATATA
TGGAGTTCCGCGTTACATAACTTACGGTAAATGGCCCGCCTGGCTGACCGCCCAACGACCCCCGCCCATT
GACGTCAATAATGACGTATGTTCCCATAGTAACGCCAATAGGGACTTTCCATTGACGTCAATGGGTGGAG
TATTTACGGTAAACTGCCCACTTGGCAGTACATCAAGTGTATCATATGCCAAGTACGCCCCCTATTGACG
TCAATGACGGTAAATGGCCCGCCTGGCATTATGCCCAGTACATGACCTTATGGGACTTTCCTACTTGGCA
GTACATCTACGTATTAGTCATCGCTATTACCATGGTCGAGGTGAGCCCCACGTTCTGCTTCACTCTCCCC
ATCTCCCCCCCCTCCCCACCCCCAATTTTGTATTTATTTATTTTTTAATTATTTTGTGCAGCGATGGGGG
CGGGGGGGGGGGGGGGGGGCGCSGGGGGGGGGGGGGGGGGGGGGGGGGGGGGGSGGGGSGRGGCGGAGAG
GTGCGGCGGCAGCCAATCAGAGCGGCGCGCTCCGAAAGTTTCCTTTTATGGCGAGGCGGCGGCGGCGGCG
GCCCTATAAAAAGCGAAGCGCGCGGCGGGCGGGAGTCGCTGCGCGCTGCCTTCGCCCCGTGCCCCGCTCC
GCCGCCGCCTCGCGCCGCCCGCCCCGGCTCTGACTGACCGCGTTACTCCCACAGGTGAGCGGGCGGGACG
GCCCTTCTCCTCCGGGCTGTAATTAGCGCTTGGTTTAATGACGGCTTGTTTCTTTTCTGTGGCTGCGTGA
AAGCCTTGAGGGGCTCCGGGAGGGCCCTTTGTGCGGGGGGAGCGGCTCGGGGGGTGCGTGCGTGTGTGTG
TGCGTGGGGAGCGCCGCGTGCGGCTCCGCGCTGCCCGGCGGCTGTGAGCGCTGCGGGCGCGGCGCGGGGC
TTTGTGCGCTCCGCAGTGTGCGCGAGGGGAGCGCGGCCGGGGGCGGTGCCCCGCGGTGCGGGGGGGGCTG
CGAGGGGAACAAAGGCTGCGTGCGGGGTGTGTGCGTGGGGGGGTGAGCAGGGGGTGTGGGCGCGTCGGTC
GGGCTGCAACCCCCCCTGCACCCCCCTCCCCGAGTTGCTGAGCACGGCCCGGCTTCGGGTGCGGGGCTCC
GTACGGGGCGTGGCGCGGGGCTCGCCGTGCCGGGCGGGGGGTGGCGGCAGGKGGGGGTGCCGGGCGGGGC
GGGGCCGCCKCGGGCCGGGGRGGGCTCGGGGGAGGGGCGCGGCGGCCCCCGGAGCGCCGGCGGCTGTCGA
GGCGCGGCGAGCCGCAGCCATTGCCTTTTATGGTAATCGTGCGAGAGGGCGCAGGGACTTCCTTTGTCCC
AAATCTGTGCGGAGCCGAAATCTGGGAGGCGCCGCCGCACCCCCTCTAGCGGGCGCGGGGCGAAGCGGTG
CGGCGCCGGCAGGAAGGAAATGGGCGGGGAGGGCCTTCGTGCGTCGCCGCGCCGCCGTCCCCTTCTCCCT
CTCCAGCCTCGGGGCTGTCCGCGGGGGGACGGCTGCCTTCGGGGGGGACGGGGCAGGGCGGGGTTCGGCT
TCTGGCGTGTGACCGGCGGCTCTAGAGCCTCTGCTAACCATGTTCATGCCTTCTTCTTTTTCCTACAGCT
CCTGGGCAACGTGCTGGTTATTGTGCTGTCTCATCATTTTGGCAAAGAATTCGCCACCATGGAATTTTCC
TGGGGAAGTGGCCAGGAATCCCAGCGCTTGCTTCTTTCTTTTCTGCTTCTTGCAATCTGGGAGGCAGGGA
ACAGCGCTAGCGCTACAATCAAAGAGTTTATGCGGTTCAAGGTCCGCATGGAAGGGAGTATGAATGGACA
TGAGTTCGAGATTGAAGGCGAAGGGGAGGGAAGGCCATACGAAGGTACACAAACTGCCAAGCTCAAAGTA
ACCAAAGGTGGACCATTGCCCTTTGCATGGGACATACTCTCTCCACAGATCATGTATGGCAGCAAGGCAT
ATGTACGCCACCCTGCCGATATCCCCGATTACAAGAAATTGCCCTTTCCTGAGGGGTTCAAATGGGAAAG
GGTAATGAATTTTGAGGATGGGGGGCTTGTAACCGTTACCCAGGACTCTTCTCTGCAAGACGGCACCCTG
ATATGCAAGGTTAAAATTCGCGGCACTAATTTCCCTCCTGATGGGCCAGTGATGCAAAAGAAAACAATGG
GATGGGAAGCCTCAACAGAGATGCTGTATCCCAAAGACGGGGTATTGAAGGGCCATAGCTATCAAGCACT
GAAACTTAAGGATGGTGGGCACTACCTGGTCGAGTTTGAGACAATATATATGGCAAAGAAACCAGTACAG
CTCCCTGGGGACTATTGTGTCGACACAAAACTCGACATCACATCCCACAATGAAGACTATACTATTGTGG
AGCAATATGGAAGGAGTGAGGGACGGCATCGGCTTGGGATGGACGAGCGCTATAAGGCTAGCCAGATCCA
CTACTCCATCCCTGAGGAGGCCAAACACGGCACCTTCGTGGGCCGCATCGCGCAGGACCTGGGGCTGGAG
CTGACGGAGCTGGTGCCCCGCCTGTTCAGAGTGGCGTCCAAGGACCGCGGAGACCTTCTGGAGGTAAATC
TGCAGAATGGCATTTTGTTTGTGAACTCTCGGATCGACCGGGAGGAGCTGTGCGGGCGGAGCGCGGAGTG
CAGCATCCACCTGGAGGTGATCGTGGACAGGCCGTTGCAGGTTTTCCACGTGGAGGTGGAGGTGAGGGAC
ATTAACGACAACCCTCCCAGGTTCCCAACAACACAAAAGAATCTGTTCATTGCAGAATCAAGGCCACTTG
ACACTTGGTTTCCACTAGAGGGCGCTTCAGACGCAGATATCGGAATCAATGCTGTACTGACTTACAGACT
GAGTCCAAATGATTACTTTTCTTTGGAAAAACCATCCAACGACGAACGGGTAAAAGGTCTTGGACTTGTA
TTACGGAAATCTTTAGACCGGGAGGAAACTCCAGAGATAATTTTAGTGCTTACTGTCACGGACGGAGGAA
AGCCAGAGCTGACCGGCAGTGTTCAGTTACTCATCACTGTGCTGGATGCCAATGATAATGCTCCAGTTTT
TGACAGATCCCTGTATACCGTGAAATTACCAGAAAACGTTCCAAATGGGACATTGGTAGTCAAAGTCAAT
GCCTCAGATTTAGACGAAGGGGTAAATGGGGATATTATGTACTCATTTTCTACAGATATTTCACCAAATG
TGAAATACAAATTCCACATAGACCCTGTTAGCGGAGAGATTATTGTAAAGGGATACATTGATTTTGAAGA
ATGCAAATCCTATGAAATTCTCATAGAGGGAATTGACAAGGGACAACTTCCACTCTCTGGGCACTGTAAA
GTCATTGTACAAGTTGAAGACATCAACGATAATGTTCCAGAATTGGAATTTAAATCTCTATCACTTCCAA
TACGAGAGAACTCTCCAGTGGGCACTGTCATCGCACTCATTAGTGTGTCTGATCGGGACACGGGTGTCAA
CGGGCAGGTGACCTGCTCCCTGACAAGTCATGTCCCCTTCAAGTTGGTGTCCACATTCAAGAATTACTAT
TCGCTCGTGCTGGACAGCGCCCTGGACAGAGAGACAACAGCGGACTATAAGGTGGTGGTGACAGCGCGGG
ATGGGGGCTCTCCCTCGCTGTGGGCCACGGCTAGTGTGTCTGTTGAGGTTGCTGACGTGAACGACAATGC
ACCTGTGTTCGCGCAGCCCGAATACACGGTGTTCGTGAAGGAGAACAACCCGCCTGGTGCGCACATCTTC
ACGGTGTCAGCGATGGATGCGGACGCACAGGAGAACGCGCTGGTGTCCTACTCGCTGGTGGAGCGGAGGG
TGGGCGAGCGCTTGCTGTCGAGCTATGTGTCTGTGCACGCGGAGAGCGGCAAGGTGTTCGCGCTGCAGCC
TCTGGACCATGAGGAGCTGGAGCTGCTGCGGTTCCAGGTGAGCGCGCGGGATGCTGGTGTACCTGCCCTG
GGCAGCAATGTGACTCTGCAGGTGTTTGTGCTGGACGAGAATGACAACGCGCCCACACTGCTGGAACCTG
AGGCAGGAGTCTCTGGTGGAATCGTGAGCCGGTTGGTGTCCAGATCAGTGGGTGCAGGCCATGTGGTGGC
TAAGGTGCGCGCGGTGGATGCAGACTCTGGCTATAATGCATGGCTCTCTTATGAGCTGCAATCGTCAGAA
GGCAATTCCCGTAGCCTTTTCCGCGTAGGTTTGTATACGGGCGAGATTAGTACTACGCGCATACTGGATG
AAGCAGATTCGCCACGTCAGCGCCTTCTGGTGCTGGTGAAGGACCATGGTGACCCAGCAATGATTGTTAC
CGCCACAGTGTTGGTGTCTCTGGTAGAGAATGGCCCGGTACCAAAGGCTCCATCGCGAGTATCCACGAGT
GTCACACACTCTGAGGCGTCACTGGTGGATGTCAACGTGTACCTGATCATTGCCATCTGTGCAGTGTCCA
GCCTGCTAGTGCTCACGCTGCTGCTGTACACAGCGCTGCGCTGTTCCACTGTCCCCAGTGAGAGCGTGTG
CGGGCCTCCAAAACCGGTAATGGTGTGCTCCAGTGCAGTGGGGAGCTGGTCATACTCCCAACAAAGGAGG
CAAAGGGTGTGCTCTGGGGAGTACCCACCTAAGACCGACCTCATGGCCTTCAGCCCCAGTTTATCTGATT
CAAGGGACAGAGAGGATCAATTGCAGTCTGCAGAGGATTCCTCTGGAAAGCCCCGGCAGCCCAACCCTGA
CTGGCGCTACTCTGCCTCGCTAAGAGCAGGCATGCACAGCTCTGTGCACCTGGAGGAGGCTGGCATTCTA
CGGGCTGGTCCAGGAGGGCCTGATCAGCAGTGGCCAACAGTATCCAGTGCAACACCAGAACCTGAGGCAG
GAGAGGTGTCCCCTCCGGTGGGCGCCGGTGTCAACAGCAACAGCTGGACCTTTAAATACGGACCAGGCAA
CCCCAAACAGTCCGGTCCCGGTGAGTTGCCAGACAAATTCATTATCCCAGGATCTCCTGCAATCATCTCC
ATCCGGCAGGAGCCTGCTAACAACCAAATTGACAAAAGCGATTTTATAACCTTCGGCAAAAAGGAGGAGA
CCAAGAAAAAGAAGAAAAAGAAGAAGGGTAACAAGACCCAGGAGAAAAAAGAGAAAGGGAACAGCACGAC
GGACAACAGTGACCAGTATCCGTACGACGTACCGGATTATGCGTGAAGATCTTTTTCCCTCTGCCAAAAA
TTATGGGGACATCATGAAGCCCCTTGAGCATCTGACTTCTGGCTAATAAAGGAAATTTATTTTCATTGCA
ATAGTGTGTTGGAATTTTTTGTGTCTCTCACTCGGAAGGACATATGGGAGGGCAAATCATTTAAAACATC
AGAATGAGTATTTGGTTTAGAGTTTGGCAACATATGCCCATATGCTGGCTGCCATGAACAAAGGTTGGCT
ATAAAGAGGTCATCAGTATATGAAACAGCCCCCTGCTGTCCATTCCTTATTCCATAGAAAAGCCTTGACT
TGAGGTTAGATTTTTTTTATATTTTGTTTTGTGTTATTTTTTTCTTTAACATCCCTAAAATTTTCCTTAC
ATGTTTTACTAGCCAGATTTTTCCTCCTCTCCTGACTACTCCCAGTCATAGCTGTCCCTCTTCTCTTATG
GAGATCCCTCGACCTGCAGCCCAAGCTTGGCGTAATCATGGTCATAGCTGTTTCCTGTGTGAAATTGTTA
TCCGCTCACAATTCCACACAACATACGAGCCGGAAGCATAAAGTGTAAAGCCTGGGGTGCCTAATGAGTG
AGCTAACTCACATTAATTGCGTTGCGCTCACTGCCCGCTTTCCAGTCGGGAAACCTGTCGTGCCAGCGGA
TCCGCATCTCAATTAGTCAGCAACCATAGTCCCGCCCCTAACTCCGCCCATCCCGCCCCTAACTCCGCCC
AGTTCCGCCCATTCTCCGCCCCATGGCTGACTAATTTTTTTTATTTATGCAGAGGCCGAGGCCGCCTCGG
CCTCTGAGCTATTCCAGAAGTAGTGAGGAGGCTTTTTTGGAGGCCTAGGCTTTTGCAAAAAGCTAACTTG
TTTATTGCAGCTTATAATGGTTACAAATAAAGCAATAGCATCACAAATTTCACAAATAAAGCATTTTTTT
CACTGCATTCTAGTTGTGGTTTGTCCAAACTCATCAATGTATCTTATCATGTCTGGATCCGCTGCATTAA
TGAATCGGCCAACGCGCGGGGAGAGGCGGTTTGCGTATTGGGCGCTCTTCCGCTTCCTCGCTCACTGACT
CGCTGCGCTCGGTCGTTCGGCTGCGGCGAGCGGTATCAGCTCACTCAAAGGCGGTAATACGGTTATCCAC
AGAATCAGGGGATAACGCAGGAAAGAACATGTGAGCAAAAGGCCAGCAAAAGGCCAGGAACCGTAAAAAG
GCCGCGTTGCTGGCGTTTTTCCATAGGCTCCGCCCCCCTGACGAGCATCACAAAAATCGACGCTCAAGTC
AGAGGTGGCGAAACCCGACAGGACTATAAAGATACCAGGCGTTTCCCCCTGGAAGCTCCCTCGTGCGCTC
TCCTGTTCCGACCCTGCCGCTTACCGGATACCTGTCCGCCTTTCTCCCTTCGGGAAGCGTGGCGCTTTCT
CATAGCTCACGCTGTAGGTATCTCAGTTCGGTGTAGGTCGTTCGCTCCAAGCTGGGCTGTGTGCACGAAC
CCCCCGTTCAGCCCGACCGCTGCGCCTTATCCGGTAACTATCGTCTTGAGTCCAACCCGGTAAGACACGA
CTTATCGCCACTGGCAGCAGCCACTGGTAACAGGATTAGCAGAGCGAGGTATGTAGGCGGTGCTACAGAG
TTCTTGAAGTGGTGGCCTAACTACGGCTACACTAGAAGAACAGTATTTGGTATCTGCGCTCTGCTGAAGC
CAGTTACCTTCGGAAAAAGAGTTGGTAGCTCTTGATCCGGCAAACAAACCACCGCTGGTAGCGGTGGTTT
TTTTGTTTGCAAGCAGCAGATTACGCGCAGAAAAAAAGGATCTCAAGAAGATCCTTTGATCTTTTCTACG
GGGTCTGACGCTCAGTGGAACGAAAACTCACGTTAAGGGATTTTGGTCATGAGATTATCAAAAAGGATCT
TCACCTAGATCCTTTTAAATTAAAAATGAAGTTTTAAATCAATCTAAAGTATATATGAGTAAACTTGGTC
TGACAGTTACCAATGCTTAATCAGTGAGGCACCTATCTCAGCGATCTGTCTATTTCGTTCATCCATAGTT
GCCTGACTCCCCGTCGTGTAGATAACTACGATACGGGAGGGCTTACCATCTGGCCCCAGTGCTGCAATGA
TACCGCGAGACCCACGCTCACCGGCTCCAGATTTATCAGCAATAAACCAGCCAGCCGGAAGGGCCGAGCG
CAGAAGTGGTCCTGCAACTTTATCCGCCTCCATCCAGTCTATTAATTGTTGCCGGGAAGCTAGAGTAAGT
AGTTCGCCAGTTAATAGTTTGCGCAACGTTGTTGCCATTGCTACAGGCATCGTGGTGTCACGCTCGTCGT
TTGGTATGGCTTCATTCAGCTCCGGTTCCCAACGATCAAGGCGAGTTACATGATCCCCCATGTTGTGCAA
AAAAGCGGTTAGCTCCTTCGGTCCTCCGATCGTTGTCAGAAGTAAGTTGGCCGCAGTGTTATCACTCATG
GTTATGGCAGCACTGCATAATTCTCTTACTGTCATGCCATCCGTAAGATGCTTTTCTGTGACTGGTGAGT
ACTCAACCAAGTCATTCTGAGAATAGTGTATGCGGCGACCGAGTTGCTCTTGCCCGGCGTCAATACGGGA
TAATACCGCGCCACATAGCAGAACTTTAAAAGTGCTCATCATTGGAAAACGTTCTTCGGGGCGAAAACTC
TCAAGGATCTTACCGCTGTTGAGATCCAGTTCGATGTAACCCACTCGTGCACCCAACTGATCTTCAGCAT
CTTTTACTTTCACCAGCGTTTCTGGGTGAGCAAAAACAGGAAGGCAAAATGCCGCAAAAAAGGGAATAAG
GGCGACACGGAAATGTTGAATACTCATACTCTTCCTTTTTCAATATTATTGAAGCATTTATCAGGGTTAT
TGTCTCATGAGCGGATACATATTTGAATGTATTTAGAAAAATAAACAAATAGGGGTTCCGCGCACATTTC
CCCGAAAAGTGCCACCTG
Features (pLannotate 1.2.2; 17 found; start..end, strand, type, name):
      5..384     +  enhancer       CMV enhancer: human cytomegalovirus immediate early enhancer
    662..1678    +  intron         chimeric intron: chimera between introns from chicken β-actin and rabbit β-globin
   1676..1732    +  CDS            HBB (fragment): HBB_LEPEU - Experimental evidence at protein level: Swiss-Prot protein existence level 1. Involved in oxygen transport from the lung to the various peripheral tissues. From Lepus europaeus (European hare).
   1838..2506    +  CDS            dTomato: dTomato is a basic (constitutively fluorescent) orange fluorescent protein published in 2004, derived from Discosoma sp.. It is reported to be a somewhat slowly-maturing dimer with low acid sensitivity.
   2510..5266    +  CDS            Pcdha4: PCDA4_MOUSE - Also known as Cnr1. Experimental evidence at protein level: Swiss-Prot protein existence level 1. Calcium-dependent cell-adhesion protein involved in cells self-recognition and non-self discrimination (Probable). Thereby, it is involved in the establishment and maintenance of specific neuronal connections in the brain (PubMed:27161523). From Mus musculus (Mouse).
   5365..5420    +  polyA_signal   β-globin poly(A) signal: rabbit β-globin polyadenylation signal (Gil and Proudfoot, 1987)
   5805..5821    -  protein_bind   lac operator: The lac repressor binds to the lac operator to inhibit transcription in E. coli. This inhibition can be relieved by adding lactose or isopropyl-β-D-thiogalactopyranoside (IPTG). lac repressor encoded by lacI
   5829..5859    -  promoter       lac promoter: promoter for the E. coli lac operon
   5874..5895    -  protein_bind   CAP binding site: CAP binding activates transcription in the presence of cAMP. E. coli catabolite activator protein
   5908..5947    -  CDS            lacI (fragment): lac repressor; lacI; The lac repressor binds to the lac operator to inhibit transcription in E. coli. This inhibition can be relieved by adding lactose or isopropyl-β-D-thiogalactopyranoside (IPTG).
   5954..5976    +  promoter       SV40 promoter (fragment): SV40 enhancer and early promoter
   6000..6135    +  rep_origin     SV40 ori: SV40 origin of replication
   6155..6289    +  polyA_signal   SV40 poly(A) signal: SV40 polyadenylation signal
   6291..6345    -  CDS            lacI (fragment): lac repressor; lacI; The lac repressor binds to the lac operator to inhibit transcription in E. coli. This inhibition can be relieved by adding lactose or isopropyl-β-D-thiogalactopyranoside (IPTG).
   6528..7116    -  rep_origin     ori: high-copy-number ColE1/pMB1/pBR322/pUC origin of replication
   7287..8147    -  CDS            AmpR: β-lactamase; bla; confers resistance to ampicillin, carbenicillin, and related antibiotics
   8148..8252    -  promoter       AmpR promoter: bla
