[The description below was written by a language model from this plasmid's Addgene catalogue record and pLannotate feature annotations shown in this document.]
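Description:
pCX:B1-α4 is a mammalian expression plasmid built on the pCX backbone, in which a CAG-type regulatory unit drives the insert. The feature table shows the human CMV immediate-early enhancer followed by the chimeric chicken β-actin/rabbit β-globin intron, and the catalogue names the chicken β-actin promoter. Transcripts are terminated by the rabbit β-globin polyadenylation signal. In bacteria the plasmid is maintained through a high-copy ColE1/pUC-type origin and selected with ampicillin via the β-lactamase gene and its own promoter. The backbone also carries an SV40 origin with an adjacent SV40 poly(A) signal, plus remnants of lac regulatory elements that have no evident role in expression of the insert.

The payload is mouse protocadherin-α4 (Pcdha4, also known as Cnr1), a calcium-dependent cell-adhesion protein implicated in neuronal self-recognition. It has been modified by insertion of the B1 partner of dimerization-dependent GFP (ddGFP) and carries a C-terminal HA tag according to the catalogue. The automated annotation labels a segment immediately upstream of the main Pcdha4 match as dTomato. This most likely corresponds to the ddGFP-B1 module, since dimerization-dependent fluorescent proteins were engineered from the dTomato lineage, although the record does not state this. The short stretch between the intron and this segment is not annotated as Pcdha4, the exact insertion point is not given, and the HA tag was not detected by the annotation.

ddGFP B components are essentially non-fluorescent on their own and produce signal only when paired with a complementary A partner. The construct therefore appears intended for use with a matching ddGFP-A fusion to report protocadherin interactions, consistent with the associated study visualizing trans-interactions of a protocadherin-α between neuronal processes.
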