Addgene plasmid #208515: pCX:B1-α4
Purpose: ddGFP-B1-inserted Pcdhα4
Depositing lab: Takeharu Nagai. Depositing organization: The University of Osaka. Publication: Visualization of trans-interactions of a protocadherin-alpha between processes originating from single neurons. Kanadome T, Hoshino N, Nagai T, Yagi T, Matsuda T. iScience. 2023 Jul 17;26(7):107238. doi: 10.1016/j.isci.2023.107238. eCollection 2023 Jul 21. PubMed 37534169.
Backbone
  Vector backbone: pCX
  Backbone size w/o insert (bp): 4778
  Vector type: Mammalian Expression
Growth in bacteria
  Bacterial resistance: Ampicillin, 100 μg/mL
  Growth temperature: 37°C
  Growth strain: DH5alpha
  Copy number: High Copy
Gene/Insert
  Gene/Insert name: Pcdha4
  Species: M. musculus (mouse)
  Insert size (bp): 3576
  Entrez Gene: Pcdha4 (a.k.a. Cnr1, Crnr1)
  Promoter: Chicken β-actin
  Tag / fusion protein: HA tag (C terminal on insert)
  Cloning method: Restriction Enzyme; 5′ cloning site EcoRI (not destroyed); 3′ cloning site BglII (not destroyed)
  Sequencing primers: 5′ CTTCTGGCGTGTGACCGG; 3′ CCATATGTCCTTCCGAGTG
Terms and licenses: Academic/Nonprofit Terms; Industry Terms: Not Available to Industry
How to cite: pCX:B1-α4 was a gift from Takeharu Nagai (Addgene plasmid # 208515 ; http://n2t.net/addgene:208515 ; RRID:Addgene_208515)
